>Addgene plasmid #127477 | pZF-ADD-L | addgene full sequence | sequence record 263301 | Addgene NGS Result
GGAATTGTGAGCGGATAACAATTCCCCTCTAGAAATAATTTTGTTTAACTTTAAGAAGGAGATATACATA
TGGAACGTCCGTACGCTTGCCCGGTTGAATCTTGCGACCGTCGTTTCTCTGACAAAACCAAACTGCGTGT
TCATATTAGAATTCATACTGGACAAAAACCATTCCAATGTAGAATTTGTATGAGAAATTTCTCTGTTCGT
CACAACCTGACCCGTCACATCCGTACCCACACCGGTGAAAAACCGTTCGCTTGCGACATCTGCGGTCGTA
AATTCGCTCGTTCTGACGAACGTAAACGTCACACCAAAATCCACCTGCGTCAGGGCAGCGGCAGCGTGAA
AGAAAGCCTGGTGTAATAAGATCCGGCTGCTAACAAAGCCCGAAAGGAAGCTGAGTTGGCTGCTGCCACC
GCTGAGCAATAACTAGCATAACCCCTTGGGGCCTCTAAACGGGTCTTGAGGGGTTTTTTGCTGAAAGGAG
GAACTATATCCGGATTGGCGAATGGG
[124 nt withheld, positions 517-640]
C
[91 nt withheld, positions 642-732]
A
[49 nt withheld, positions 734-782]
CCTTTGACGTTGGAGTCCACGTTCTTT
[37 nt withheld, positions 810-846]
ACCCTATCTCGGTCTATTCTTTTGATTTATAAGGGATTTTGCCGATTTCGGCCTATTGGTTAAAAAATGA
GCTGATTTAACAAAAATTTAACGCGAATTTTAACAAAATATTAACGCTTACAATTTAGGTGGCACTTTTC
GGGGAAATGTGCGCGGAACCCCTATTTGTTTATTTTTCTAAATACATTCAAATATGTATCCGCTCATGAG
ACAATAACCCTGATAAATGCTTCAATAATATTGAAAAAGGAAGAGTATGAGTATTCAACATTTCCGTGTC
GCCCTTATTCCCTTTTTTGCGGCATTTTGCCTTCCTGTTTTTGCTCACCCAGAAACGCTGGTGAAAGTAA
AAGATGCTGAAGATCAGTTGGGTGCACGAGTGGGTTACATCGAACTGGATCTCAACAGCGGTAAGATCCT
TGAGAGTTTTCGCCCCGAAGAACGTTTTCCAATGATGAGCACTTTTAAAGTTCTGCTATGTGGCGCGGTA
TTATCCCGTATTGACGCCGGGCAAGAGCAACTCGGTCGCCGCATACACTATTCTCAGAATGACTTGGTTG
AGTACTCACCAGTCACAGAAAAGCATCTTACGGATGGCATGACAGTAAGAGAATTATGCAGTGCTGCCAT
AACCATGAGTGATAACACTGCGGCCAACTTACTTCTGACAACGATCGGAGGACCGAAGGAGCTAACCGCT
TTTTTGCACAACATGGGGGATCATGTAACTCGCCTTGATCGTTGGGAACCGGAGCTGAATGAAGCCATAC
CAAACGACGAGCGTGACACCACGATGCCTGCAGCAATGGCAACAACGTTGCGCAAACTATTAACTGGCGA
ACTACTTACTCTAGCTTCCCGGCAACAATTAATAGACTGGATGGAGGCGGATAAAGTTGCAGGACCACTT
CTGCGCTCGGCCCTTCCGGCTGGCTGGTTTATTGCTGATAAATCTGGAGCCGGTGAGCGTGGGTCTCGCG
GTATCATTGCAGCACTGGGGCCAGATGGTAAGCCCTCCCGTATCGTAGTTATCTACACGACGGGGAGTCA
GGCAACTATGGATGAACGAAATAGACAGATCGCTGAGATAGGTGCCTCACTGATTAAGCATTGGTAACTG
TCAGACCAAGTTTACTCATATATACTTTAGATTGATTTAAAACTTCATTTTTAATTTAAAAGGATCTAGG
TGAAGATCCTTTTTGATAATCTCATGACCAAAATCCCTTAACGTGAGTTTTCGTTCCACTGAGCGTCAGA
CCCCGTAGAAAAGATCAAAGGATCTTCTTGAGATCCTTTTTTTCTGCGCGTAATCTGCTGCTTGCAAACA
AAAAAACCACCGCTACCAGCGGTGGTTTGTTTGCCGGATCAAGAGCTACCAACTCTTTTTCCGAAGGTAA
CTGGCTTCAGCAGAGCGCAGATACCAAATACTGTCCTTCTAGTGTAGCCGTAGTTAGGCCACCACTTCAA
GAACTCTGTAGCACCGCCTACATACCTCGCTCTGCTAATCCTGTTACCAGTGGCTGCTGCCAGTGGCGAT
AAGTCGTGTCTTACCGGGTTGGACTCAAGACGATAGTTACCGGATAAGGCGCAGCGGTCGGGCTGAACGG
GGGGTTCGTGCACACAGCCCAGCTTGGAGCGAACGACCTACACCGAACTGAGATACCTACAGCGTGAGCT
ATGAGAAAGCGCCACGCTTCCCGAAGGGAGAAAGGCGGACAGGTATCCGGTAAGCGGCAGGGTCGGAACA
GGAGAGCGCACGAGGGAGCTTCCAGGGGGAAACGCCTGGTATCTTTATAGTCCTGTCGGGTTTCGCCACC
TCTGACTTGAGCGTCGATTTTTGTGATGCTCGTCAGGGGGGCGGAGCCTATGGAAAAACGCCAGCAACGC
GGCCTTTTTACGGTTCCTGGCCTTTTGCTGGCCTTTTGCTCACATGTTCTTTCCTGCGTTATCCCCTGAT
TCTGTGGATAACCGTATTACCGCCTTTGAGTGAGCTGATACCGCTCGCCGCAGCCGAACGACCGAGCGCA
GCGAGTCAGTGAGCGAGGAAGCGGAAGAGCGCCTGATGCGGTATTTTCTCCTTACGCATCTGTGCGGTAT
TTCACACCGCAATGGTGCACTCTCAGTACAATCTGCTCTGATGCCGCATAGTTAAGCCAGTATACACTCC
GCTATCGCTACGTGACTGGGTCATGGCTGCGCCCCGACACCCGCCAACACCCGCTGACGCGCCCTGACGG
GCTTGTCTGCTCCCGGCATCCGCTTACAGACAAGCTGTGACCGTCTCCGGGAGCTGCATGTGTCAGAGGT
TTTCACCGTCATCACCGAAACGCGCGAGGCAGCTGCGGTAAAGCTCATCAGCGTGGTCGTGAAGCGATTC
ACAGATGTCTGCCTGTTCATCCGCGTCCAGCTCGTTGAGTTTCTCCAGAAGCGTTAATGTCTGGCTTCTG
ATAAAGCGGGCCATGTTAAGGGCGGTTTTTTCCTGTTTGGTCACTGATGCCTCCGTGTAAGGGGGATTTC
TGTTCATGGGGGTAATGATACCGATGAAACGAGAGAGGATGCTCACGATACGGGTTACTGATGATGAACA
TGCCCGGTTACTGGAACGTTGTGAGGGTAAACAACTGGCGGTATGGATGCGGCGGGACCAGAGAAAAATC
ACTCAGGGTCAATGCCAGCGCTTCGTTAATACAGATGTAGGTGTTCCACAGGGTAGCCAGCAGCATCCTG
CGATGCAGATCCGGAACATAATGGTGCAGGGCGCTGACTTCCGCGTTTCCAGACTTTACGAAACACGGAA
ACCGAAGACCATTCATGTTGTTGCTCAGGTCGCAGACGTTTTGCAGCAGCAGTCGCTTCACGTTCGCTCG
CGTATCGGTGATTCATTCTGCTAACCAGTAAGGCAACCCCGCCAGCCTAGCCGGGTCCTCAACGACAGGA
GCACGATCATGCGCACCCGTGGGGCCGCCATGCCGGCGATAATGGCCTGCTTCTCGCCGAAACGTTTGGT
GGCGGGACCAGTGACGAAGGCTTGAGCGAGGGCGTGCAAGATTCCGAATACCGCAAGCGACAGGCCGATC
ATCGTCGCGCTCCAGCGAAAGCGGTCCTCGCCGAAAATGACCCAGAGCGCTGCCGGCACCTGTCCTACGA
GTTGCATGATAAAGAAGACAGTCATAAGTGCGGCGACGATAGTCATGCCCCGCGCCCACCGGAAGGAGCT
GACTGGGTTGAAGGCTCTCAAGGGCATCGGTCGAGATCCCGGTGCCTAATGAGTGAGCTAACTTACATTA
ATTGCGTTGCGCTCACTGCCCGCTTTCCAGTCGGGAAACCTGTCGTGCCAGCTGCATTAATGAATCGGCC
AACGCGCGGGGAGAGGCGGTTTGCGTATTGGGCGCCAGGGTGGTTTTTCTTTTCACCAGTGAGACGGGCA
ACAGCTGATTGCCCTTCACCGCCTGGCCCTGAGAGAGTTGCAGCAAGCGGTCCACGCTGGTTTGCCCCAG
CAGGCGAAAATCCTGTTTGATGGTGGTTAACGGCGGGATATAACATGAGCTGTCTTCGGTATCGTCGTAT
CCCACTACCGAGATATCCGCACCAACGCGCAGCCCGGACTCGGTAATGGCGCGCATTGCGCCCAGCGCCA
TCTGATCGTTGGCAACCAGCATCGCAGTGGGAACGATGCCCTCATTCAGCATTTGCATGGTTTGTTGAAA
ACCGGACATGGCACTCCAGTCGCCTTCCCGTTCCGCTATCGGCTGAATTTGATTGCGAGTGAGATATTTA
TGCCAGCCAGCCAGACGCAGACGCGCCGAGACAGAACTTAATGGGCCCGCTAACAGCGCGATTTGCTGGT
GACCCAATGCGACCAGATGCTCCACGCCCAGTCGCGTACCGTCTTCATGGGAGAAAATAATACTGTTGAT
GGGTGTCTGGTCAGAGACATCAAGAAATAACGCCGGAACATTAGTGCAGGCAGCTTCCACAGCAATGGCA
TCCTGGTCATCCAGCGGATAGTTAATGATCAGCCCACTGACGCGTTGCGCGAGAAGATTGTGCACCGCCG
CTTTACAGGCTTCGACGCCGCTTCGTTCTACCATCGACACCACCACGCTGGCACCCAGTTGATCGGCGCG
AGATTTAATCGCCGCGACAATTTGCGACGGCGCGTGCAGGGCCAGACTGGAGGTGGCAACGCCAATCAGC
AACGACTGTTTGCCCGCCAGTTGTTGTGCCACGCGGTTGGGAATGTAATTCAGCTCCGCCATCGCCGCTT
CCACTTTTTCCCGCGTTTTCGCAGAAACGTGGCTGGCCTGGTTCACCACGCGGGAAACGGTCTGATAAGA
GACACCGGCATACTCTGCGACATCGTATAACGTTACTGGTTTCACATTCACCACCCTGAATTGACTCTCT
TCCGGGCGCTATCATGCCATACCGCGAAAGGTTTTGCGCCATTCGATGGTGTCCGGGATCTCGACGCTCT
CCCTTATGCGACTCCTGCATTAGGAAGCAGCCCAGTAGTAGGTTGAGGCCGTTGAGCACCGCCGCCGCAA
GGAATAGTGCATGCAAGGAGATGGCGCCCAACAGTCCCCCGGCCACGGGGCCTGCCACCATACCCACGCC
GAAACAAGCGCTCATGAGCCCGAAGTGGCGAGCCCGATCTTCCCCATCGGTGATGTCGGCGATATAGGCG
CCAGCAACCGCACCTGTGGCGCCGGTGATGCCGGCCACGATGCGTCCGGCGTAGAGGATCGAGATCTCGA
TCCCGCGAAATTAATACGACTCACTATAGG
Features (pLannotate 1.2.2; 18 found; start..end, strand, type, name):
      1..25      +  protein_bind   lac operator: The lac repressor binds to the lac operator to inhibit transcription in E. coli. This inhibition can be relieved by adding lactose or isopropyl-β-D-thiogalactopyranoside (IPTG). lac repressor encoded by lacI
     40..62      +  RBS            RBS: efficient ribosome binding site from bacteriophage T7 gene 10 (Olins and Rangwala, 1989)
    103..192     +  CDS            EGR1 (fragment): EGR1_SERCA - Also known as ZENK From Serinus canaria (Island canary) (Fringilla canaria).
    376..425     +  CDS            SET1 (fragment): solubility-enhancement tag derived from T7 phage gene 10B
    433..480     +  terminator     T7 terminator: transcription terminator for bacteriophage T7 RNA polymerase
    517..945     +  rep_origin     f1 ori (sequence partly withheld): f1 bacteriophage origin of replication; arrow indicates direction of (+) strand synthesis
    998..1102    +  promoter       AmpR promoter: bla
   1103..1963    +  CDS            AmpR: β-lactamase; bla; confers resistance to ampicillin, carbenicillin, and related antibiotics
   2134..2722    +  rep_origin     ori: high-copy-number ColE1/pMB1/pBR322/pUC origin of replication
   2908..3047    -  misc_feature   bom: basis of mobility region from pBR322
   3149..3340    -  CDS            rop: Rop protein, which maintains plasmids at low copy number; rop
   3357..3737    +  CDS            YPB1_ECOLX: Protein predicted: Swiss-Prot protein existence level 4. From Escherichia coli.
   3809..4100    -  CDS            TcR (fragment): tetracycline efflux protein; tet; confers resistance to tetracycline
   4115..4136    -  protein_bind   CAP binding site: CAP binding activates transcription in the presence of cAMP. E. coli catabolite activator protein
   4149..5231    -  CDS            lacI: lac repressor; lacI; The lac repressor binds to the lac operator to inhibit transcription in E. coli. This inhibition can be relieved by adding lactose or isopropyl-β-D-thiogalactopyranoside (IPTG).
   5232..5309    -  promoter       lacI promoter: lacI
   5317..5596    -  CDS            TcR (fragment): tetracycline efflux protein; tet; confers resistance to tetracycline
   5618..5636    +  promoter       T7 promoter: promoter for bacteriophage T7 RNA polymerase
