[The description below was written by a language model from this plasmid's Addgene catalogue record and pLannotate feature annotations shown in this document.]
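Description:
pZF-ADD-L is a 5,636 bp plasmid built on the pET-21a bacterial expression backbone and catalogued as a template for cell-free transcription–translation. It is propagated in E. coli under ampicillin selection through the β-lactamase gene (AmpR) and its own promoter. Replication relies on a ColE1/pMB1-type origin accompanied by the bom and rop elements inherited from pBR322. The catalogue lists the plasmid as high copy, although rop normally moderates copy number. An f1 phage origin is also present, as are short non-functional tetracycline-resistance gene fragments that are remnants of the backbone.

The payload is an insert of about 300 bp encoding the synthetic zinc finger transcription factor ZF-ADD, fused at its C terminus to a short peptide ligand recognised by a PDZ domain. The annotation software flags part of this coding region as an EGR1 (Zif268-type) fragment, which fits an engineered zinc finger built on that scaffold. Expression is driven by the T7 promoter, which sits across the numbering origin of the circular sequence. It is followed by a lac operator, the T7 gene 10 ribosome binding site, the coding sequence and the T7 terminator. The backbone also carries lacI with its promoter, which would allow IPTG-regulated expression in cells that supply T7 RNA polymerase.

The PDZ ligand tag presumably lets this factor pair with a partner zinc finger carrying the matching PDZ domain, giving cooperative DNA binding, although the record does not name the partner. According to the associated publication title, the construct is a component for engineering gene-regulatory networks in cell-free systems using synthetic transcription factors. The record does not state the DNA target site that ZF-ADD recognises.
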