Addgene plasmid #127477: pZF-ADD-L
Purpose: coding sequence for synthetic zinc finger ZF-ADD-L
Depositing lab: Sebastian Maerkl. Depositing organization: Swiss Federal Institute of Technology (EPFL). Publication: Cell-free gene-regulatory network engineering with synthetic transcription factors. Swank Z, Laohakunakorn N, Maerkl SJ. Proc Natl Acad Sci U S A. 2019 Mar 26;116(13):5892-5901. doi: 10.1073/pnas.1816591116. Epub 2019 Mar 8. PubMed 30850530.
Backbone
  Vector backbone: pET-21a
  Total vector size (bp): 5636
  Vector type: cell-free transcription–translation
Growth in bacteria
  Bacterial resistance: Ampicillin, 100 μg/mL
  Growth temperature: 37°C
  Growth strain: DH5alpha
  Copy number: High Copy
Gene/Insert
  Gene/Insert name: ZF-ADD synthetic transcription factor fused with PDZ cognate peptide ligand (VKESLV)
  Insert size (bp): 300
  Promoter: T7
  Tag / fusion protein: PDZ cognate peptide ligand (VKESLV) (C terminal on insert)
  Cloning method: Ligation Independent Cloning
  Sequencing primers: 5′ ATGCGTCCGGCGTAG; 3′ AACCCCTCAAGACCCG
Terms and licenses: Academic/Nonprofit Terms; Industry Terms: Not Available to Industry
Depositor comments: Integrating Gene Synthesis and Microfluidic Protein Analysis for Rapid Protein Engineering. NAR. 2016 April; 44(7): e68. doi:10.1093/nar/gkv1497. A Synthetic Biology Framework for Programming Eukaryotic Transcription Functions. Cell. 2012 Aug 3; 150(3): 647–658. doi: 10.1016/j.cell.2012.05.045
How to cite: pZF-ADD-L was a gift from Sebastian Maerkl (Addgene plasmid # 127477 ; http://n2t.net/addgene:127477 ; RRID:Addgene_127477)
